Addgene plasmid #107207: pll3.1
Purpose: PLL design 3.1
Depositing lab: Sarel Fleishman. Depositing organization: Weizmann Institute of Science. Publication: Highly active enzymes by automated combinatorial backbone assembly and sequence design. Lapidoth G, Khersonsky O, Lipsh R, Dym O, Albeck S, Rogotner S, Fleishman SJ. Nat Commun. 2018 Jul 17;9(1):2780. doi: 10.1038/s41467-018-05205-5. PubMed 30018322.
Backbone
  Vector backbone: pETMBPH
  Total vector size (bp): 6263
  Vector type: Bacterial Expression
Growth in bacteria
  Bacterial resistance: Kanamycin, 50 μg/mL
  Growth temperature: 37°C
  Growth strain: DH5alpha
  Copy number: Low Copy
Gene/Insert
  Gene/Insert name: PLL 3.1
  Species: Synthetic
  Insert size (bp): 954
  Cloning method: Restriction Enzyme; 5′ cloning site EcoRI (unknown if destroyed); 3′ cloning site PstI (unknown if destroyed)
  Sequencing primers: 5′ ACTAGTGGTTCTGGTTCCGCGGGTG; 3′ CCCGTTTAGAGGCCCCAAGG
Terms and licenses: Academic/Nonprofit Terms; Industry Terms: Not Available to Industry
How to cite: pll3.1 was a gift from Sarel Fleishman (Addgene plasmid # 107207 ; http://n2t.net/addgene:107207 ; RRID:Addgene_107207)
