[The description below was written by a language model from this plasmid's Addgene catalogue record and pLannotate feature annotations shown in this document.]
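Description:
pll3.1 is a bacterial expression plasmid built on the pETMBPH backbone, a pET-style vector for T7-driven, IPTG-inducible production of a maltose-binding-protein fusion in E. coli. It is selected with kanamycin (KanR, aminoglycoside phosphotransferase) and replicates from a ColE1/pBR322-type origin accompanied by the bom region and the rop gene, which is consistent with the low copy number in the catalogue entry. An f1 origin is also present, along with short remnants of the tetracycline resistance gene that are not functional markers. The catalogue lists the vector size as 6,263 bp, which together with the 954 bp insert roughly matches the 7,194 nt full sequence record.

The expression cassette consists of a T7 promoter with an adjacent lac operator, the T7 gene 10 ribosome binding site and a T7 terminator, with lacI carried on the plasmid to keep transcription repressed until induction. The open reading frame begins with a short tag fragment (apparently a His tag), followed by cytosolic MBP lacking its signal sequence, a TEV protease cleavage site, and then the insert, PLL 3.1, cloned between EcoRI and PstI. A His-tag-like fragment is annotated downstream of the insert, though the record does not show whether it is in frame and translated. The insert is a synthetic, computationally designed sequence; the annotation tool matched it to the phosphotriesterase-like lactonase (php) of Saccharolobus solfataricus, reflecting homology rather than natural origin. MBP is expected to aid solubility and purification, and the TEV site should allow its removal. The construct comes from work on automated combinatorial backbone assembly and sequence design of highly active enzymes, and serves to express this PLL design for purification and characterisation.
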