Features (pLannotate 1.2.2; 22 found; start..end, strand, type, name):
      1..19      +  promoter       T7 promoter: promoter for bacteriophage T7 RNA polymerase
     20..44      +  protein_bind   lac operator: The lac repressor binds to the lac operator to inhibit transcription in E. coli. This inhibition can be relieved by adding lactose or isopropyl-β-D-thiogalactopyranoside (IPTG). lac repressor encoded by lacI
     59..81      +  RBS            RBS: efficient ribosome binding site from bacteriophage T7 gene 10 (Olins and Rangwala, 1989)
    101..117     +  CDS            capTEV™ (fragment): composite tag for in vivo biotinylation, TEV protease cleavage, and 6xHis tagging
    119..1216    +  CDS            MBP: maltose binding protein from E. coli; malE (mutated); This version of the gene does not encode a signal sequence, so MBP will remain in the cytosol.
   1241..1259    +  CDS            TEV site (fragment): tobacco etch virus (TEV) protease recognition and cleavage site
   1280..2230    +  CDS            php: PHP_SACS2 - Experimental evidence at protein level: Swiss-Prot protein existence level 1. Has a low paraoxonase activity. Also active, but with a lower activity, against other organo-phosphorus insecticides such as Dursban, Coumaphos, pNP-butanoate or parathion. From Saccharolobus solfataricus (strain ATCC 35092 / DSM 1617 / JCM 11322 / P2) (Sulfolobus solfataricus).
   2276..2299    +  CDS            9xHis (fragment): 9xHis affinity tag
   2325..2368    +  CDS            SET1 (fragment): solubility-enhancement tag derived from T7 phage gene 10B
   2376..2423    +  terminator     T7 terminator: transcription terminator for bacteriophage T7 RNA polymerase
   2460..2888    +  rep_origin     f1 ori (sequence partly withheld): f1 bacteriophage origin of replication; arrow indicates direction of (+) strand synthesis
   2941..2998    +  promoter       AmpR promoter (fragment): bla
   3007..3822    -  CDS            KanR: aminoglycoside phosphotransferase; aph(3')-Ia; confers resistance to kanamycin in bacteria or G418 (Geneticin®) in eukaryotes
   3944..4532    +  rep_origin     ori: high-copy-number ColE1/pMB1/pBR322/pUC origin of replication
   4718..4857    -  misc_feature   bom: basis of mobility region from pBR322
   4959..5150    -  CDS            rop: Rop protein, which maintains plasmids at low copy number; rop
   5167..5547    +  CDS            YPB1_ECOLX: Protein predicted: Swiss-Prot protein existence level 4. From Escherichia coli.
   5609..5673    -  CDS            TcR (fragment): tetracycline efflux protein; tet; confers resistance to tetracycline
   5688..5709    -  protein_bind   CAP binding site: CAP binding activates transcription in the presence of cAMP. E. coli catabolite activator protein
   5722..6804    -  CDS            lacI: lac repressor; lacI; The lac repressor binds to the lac operator to inhibit transcription in E. coli. This inhibition can be relieved by adding lactose or isopropyl-β-D-thiogalactopyranoside (IPTG).
   6805..6882    -  promoter       lacI promoter: lacI
   6890..7169    -  CDS            TcR (fragment): tetracycline efflux protein; tet; confers resistance to tetracycline
>Addgene plasmid #107207 | pll3.1 | addgene full sequence | sequence record 206311 | Addgene NGS Result
TAATACGACTCACTATAGGGGAATTGTGAGCGGATAACAATTCCCCTCTAGAAATAATTTTGTTTAACTT
TAAGAAGGAGATATACATATGGGCAGCAGCCATCATCATCATCATCACAAAATCGAAGAAGGTAAACTGG
TAATCTGGATTAACGGCGATAAAGGCTATAACGGTCTCGCTGAAGTCGGTAAGAAATTCGAGAAAGATAC
CGGAATTAAAGTCACCGTTGAGCATCCGGATAAACTGGAAGAGAAATTCCCACAGGTTGCGGCAACTGGC
GATGGCCCTGACATTATCTTCTGGGCACACGACCGCTTTGGTGGCTACGCTCAATCTGGCCTGTTGGCTG
AAATCACCCCGGACAAAGCGTTCCAGGACAAGCTGTATCCGTTTACCTGGGATGCCGTACGTTACAACGG
CAAGCTGATTGCTTACCCGATCGCTGTTGAAGCGTTATCGCTGATTTATAACAAAGATCTGCTGCCGAAC
CCGCCAAAAACCTGGGAAGAGATCCCGGCGCTGGATAAAGAACTGAAAGCGAAAGGTAAGAGCGCGCTGA
TGTTCAACCTGCAAGAACCGTACTTCACCTGGCCGCTGATTGCTGCTGACGGGGGTTATGCGTTCAAGTA
TGAAAACGGCAAGCACGACATTAAAGACGTGGGCGTGGATAACGCTGGCGCGAAAGCGGGTCTGACCTTC
CTGGTTGACCTGATTAAAAACAAACACATGAATGCAGACACCGATTACTCCATCGCAGAAGCTGCCTTTA
ATAAAGGCGAAACAGCGATGACCATCAACGGCCCGTGGGCATGGTCCAACATCGACACCAGCAAAGTGAA
TTATGGTGTAACGGTACTGCCGACCTTCAAGGGTCAACCATCCAAACCGTTCGTTGGCGTGCTGAGCGCA
GGTATTAACGCCGCCAGTCCGAACAAAGAGCTGGCAAAAGAGTTCCTCGAAAACTATCTGCTGACTGATG
AAGGTCTGGAAGCGGTTAATAAAGACAAACCGCTGGGTGCCGTAGCGCTGAAGTCTTACGAGGAAGAGTT
GGCGAAAGATCCACGTATTGCCGCCACCATGGAAAACGCCCAGAAAGGTGAAATCATGCCGAACATCCCG
CAGATGTCCGCTTTCTGGTATGCCGTGCGTACTGCGGTGATCAACGCCGCCAGCGGTCGTCAGACTGTCG
ATGAAGCCCTGAAAGACGCGCAGACTACTAGTGGTTCTGGTTCCGCGGGTGAAAACCTGTACTTCCAGGG
TACCATTGGATCCGAATTCATGCGCATTCCGCTGGTGGGCAAAGATCCGATTGAAAGCGGCGATATTGGC
TTTACCCTGATTCATGAACATCTGCGCGTGTTTAGCGAAGCGGTGCGCCAGCAGTGGCCGCATCTGTATA
ACGAAGATGAAGAACTGCGCAACGCGGTGAACGAAGTGCGCAAAGCGATGGCGCATGGCGTGGATACCAT
TGTTGATCCGACCGTGATGGGCCTGGGCCGCGATATTCGCTTTATGCAGAAAGTGGCGCGCGAAACCGGC
ATTAACCTGGTGGCGGGCACCGGCATTTATATTTATACCGATCTGCCGTTTTATTTTCTGAACCGCAGCA
TTGATGAAATTGCGGATCTGTTTATTCGCGATATTGAAGAAGGCATTGATGGCACCGGCGTGCGCGCGGG
CTTTGTGAAAGTGGCGAGCGGCGAACCGGGCATTACCCCGGATGTGGAAAAAGTGATTCGCGCGGCGGCG
CGCGCGCATAAAGAAACCGGCGCGCCGATTATTACCCATAGCAACCCGCATAACCGCACCGGCCTGGAAC
AGCTGCGCATTCTGGCGGAAGAAGGCGTTGATCCGCGCCGCATTCTGATTGGCCACATGGATGATACCAC
CGATATTGATTATATTAAAGAAATTGCGGATCATGGCGCGTTTATTGGCTTTGATCGCTTTGGCATTCAG
GGCATGGTGGGCTGCCCGACCGATGATGAACGCATTGATACCCTGAAAGCGCTGCTGGATGATGGCTATG
CGGATAAAATTATGATTAGCCATGATTATTGCTGCACCATTGATTGGGGCACCGCGCGCCCGGAATATAA
ACCGAAACTGGCGCCGCGCTGGAGCATGACCCTGATCTTTGATGATGTGATTCCGGCGCTGAAGAAGAAC
GGCGTGGATGATGAAACCATTAACCAGATATTTGTGGAAAACCCGGCGCGCTTCTTTAGCTAACTGCAGG
CGAGCTCCGTCGACAAGCTTGCGGCCGCACTCGAGCACCACCACCACCACCACCACCACTAATTGATTAA
TACCTAGGCTGCTAAACAAAGCCCGAAAGGAAGCTGAGTTGGCTGCTGCCACCGCTGAGCAATAACTAGC
ATAACCCCTTGGGGCCTCTAAACGGGTCTTGAGGGGTTTTTTGCTGAAAGGAGGAACTATATCCGGATTG
GCGAATGGG
[124 nt withheld, positions 2460-2583]
C
[91 nt withheld, positions 2585-2675]
A
[49 nt withheld, positions 2677-2725]
CCTTTGACGTTGGAGTCCACGTTCTTT
[37 nt withheld, positions 2753-2789]
ACCCTATCTCGGTCTATTCTTTTGATTTATAAGGGATTTTGCCGATTTCGGCCTATTGGTTAAAAAATGA
GCTGATTTAACAAAAATTTAACGCGAATTTTAACAAAATATTAACGCTTACAATTTAGGTGGCACTTTTC
GGGGAAATGTGCGCGGAACCCCTATTTGTTTATTTTTCTAAATACATTCAAATATGTATCCGCTCATGAA
TTAATTCTTAGAAAAACTCATCGAGCATCAAATGAAACTGCAATTTATTCATATCAGGATTATCAATACC
ATATTTTTGAAAAAGCCGTTTCTGTAATGAAGGAGAAAACTCACCGAGGCAGTTCCATAGGATGGCAAGA
TCCTGGTATCGGTCTGCGATTCCGACTCGTCCAACATCAATACAACCTATTAATTTCCCCTCGTCAAAAA
TAAGGTTATCAAGTGAGAAATCACCATGAGTGACGACTGAATCCGGTGAGAATGGCAAAAGTTTATGCAT
TTCTTTCCAGACTTGTTCAACAGGCCAGCCATTACGCTCGTCATCAAAATCACTCGCATCAACCAAACCG
TTATTCATTCGTGATTGCGCCTGAGCGAGACGAAATACGCGATCGCTGTTAAAAGGACAATTACAAACAG
GAATCGAATGCAACCGGCGCAGGAACACTGCCAGCGCATCAACAATATTTTCACCTGAATCAGGATATTC
TTCTAATACCTGGAATGCTGTTTTCCCGGGGATCGCAGTGGTGAGTAACCATGCATCATCAGGAGTACGG
ATAAAATGCTTGATGGTCGGAAGAGGCATAAATTCCGTCAGCCAGTTTAGTCTGACCATCTCATCTGTAA
CATCATTGGCAACGCTACCTTTGCCATGTTTCAGAAACAACTCTGGCGCATCGGGCTTCCCATACAATCG
ATAGATTGTCGCACCTGATTGCCCGACATTATCGCGAGCCCATTTATACCCATATAAATCAGCATCCATG
TTGGAATTTAATCGCGGCCTAGAGCAAGACGTTTCCCGTTGAATATGGCTCATAACACCCCTTGTATTAC
TGTTTATGTAAGCAGACAGTTTTATTGTTCATGACCAAAATCCCTTAACGTGAGTTTTCGTTCCACTGAG
CGTCAGACCCCGTAGAAAAGATCAAAGGATCTTCTTGAGATCCTTTTTTTCTGCGCGTAATCTGCTGCTT
GCAAACAAAAAAACCACCGCTACCAGCGGTGGTTTGTTTGCCGGATCAAGAGCTACCAACTCTTTTTCCG
AAGGTAACTGGCTTCAGCAGAGCGCAGATACCAAATACTGTCCTTCTAGTGTAGCCGTAGTTAGGCCACC
ACTTCAAGAACTCTGTAGCACCGCCTACATACCTCGCTCTGCTAATCCTGTTACCAGTGGCTGCTGCCAG
TGGCGATAAGTCGTGTCTTACCGGGTTGGACTCAAGACGATAGTTACCGGATAAGGCGCAGCGGTCGGGC
TGAACGGGGGGTTCGTGCACACAGCCCAGCTTGGAGCGAACGACCTACACCGAACTGAGATACCTACAGC
GTGAGCTATGAGAAAGCGCCACGCTTCCCGAAGGGAGAAAGGCGGACAGGTATCCGGTAAGCGGCAGGGT
CGGAACAGGAGAGCGCACGAGGGAGCTTCCAGGGGGAAACGCCTGGTATCTTTATAGTCCTGTCGGGTTT
CGCCACCTCTGACTTGAGCGTCGATTTTTGTGATGCTCGTCAGGGGGGCGGAGCCTATGGAAAAACGCCA
GCAACGCGGCCTTTTTACGGTTCCTGGCCTTTTGCTGGCCTTTTGCTCACATGTTCTTTCCTGCGTTATC
CCCTGATTCTGTGGATAACCGTATTACCGCCTTTGAGTGAGCTGATACCGCTCGCCGCAGCCGAACGACC
GAGCGCAGCGAGTCAGTGAGCGAGGAAGCGGAAGAGCGCCTGATGCGGTATTTTCTCCTTACGCATCTGT
GCGGTATTTCACACCGCAATGGTGCACTCTCAGTACAATCTGCTCTGATGCCGCATAGTTAAGCCAGTAT
ACACTCCGCTATCGCTACGTGACTGGGTCATGGCTGCGCCCCGACACCCGCCAACACCCGCTGACGCGCC
CTGACGGGCTTGTCTGCTCCCGGCATCCGCTTACAGACAAGCTGTGACCGTCTCCGGGAGCTGCATGTGT
CAGAGGTTTTCACCGTCATCACCGAAACGCGCGAGGCAGCTGCGGTAAAGCTCATCAGCGTGGTCGTGAA
GCGATTCACAGATGTCTGCCTGTTCATCCGCGTCCAGCTCGTTGAGTTTCTCCAGAAGCGTTAATGTCTG
GCTTCTGATAAAGCGGGCCATGTTAAGGGCGGTTTTTTCCTGTTTGGTCACTGATGCCTCCGTGTAAGGG
GGATTTCTGTTCATGGGGGTAATGATACCGATGAAACGAGAGAGGATGCTCACGATACGGGTTACTGATG
ATGAACATGCCCGGTTACTGGAACGTTGTGAGGGTAAACAACTGGCGGTATGGATGCGGCGGGACCAGAG
AAAAATCACTCAGGGTCAATGCCAGCGCTTCGTTAATACAGATGTAGGTGTTCCACAGGGTAGCCAGCAG
CATCCTGCGATGCAGATCCGGAACATAATGGTGCAGGGCGCTGACTTCCGCGTTTCCAGACTTTACGAAA
CACGGAAACCGAAGACCATTCATGTTGTTGCTCAGGTCGCAGACGTTTTGCAGCAGCAGTCGCTTCACGT
TCGCTCGCGTATCGGTGATTCATTCTGCTAACCAGTAAGGCAACCCCGCCAGCCTAGCCGGGTCCTCAAC
GACAGGAGCACGATCATGCTAGTCATGCCCCGCGCCCACCGGAAGGAGCTGACTGGGTTGAAGGCTCTCA
AGGGCATCGGTCGAGATCCCGGTGCCTAATGAGTGAGCTAACTTACATTAATTGCGTTGTGCTCACTGCC
CGCTTTCCAGTCGGGAAACCTGTCGTGCCAGCTGCATTAATGAATCGGCCAACGCGCGGGGAGAGGCGGT
TTGCGTATTGGGCGCCAGGGTGGTTTTTCTTTTCACCAGTGAGACGGGCAACAGCTGATTGCCCTTCACC
GCCTGGCCCTGAGAGAGTTGCAGCAAGCGGTCCACGCTGGTTTGCCCCAGCAGGCGAAAATCCTGTTTGA
TGGTGGTTAACGGCGGGATATAACATGAGCTGTCTTCGGTATCGTCGTATCCCACTACCGAGATGTCCGC
ACCAACGCGCAGCCCGGACTCGGTAATGGCGCGCATTGCGCCCAGCGCCATCTGATCGTTGGCAACCAGC
ATCGCAGTGGGAACGATGCCCTCATTCAGCATTTGCATGGTTTGTTGAAAACCGGACATGGCACTCCAGT
CGCCTTCCCGTTCCGCTATCGGCTGAATTTGATTGCGAGTGAGATATTTATGCCAGCCAGCCAGACGCAG
ACGCGCCGAGACAGAACTTAATGGGCCCGCTAACAGCGCGATTTGCTGGTGACCCAATGCGACCAGATGC
TCCACGCCCAGTCGCGTACCGTCTTCATGGGAGAAAATAATACTGTTGATGGGTGTCTGGTCAGAGACAT
CAAGAAATAACGCCGGAACATTAGTGCAGGCAGCTTCCACAGCAATGGCATCCTGGTCATCCAGCGGATA
GTTAATGATCAGCCCACTGACGCGTTGCGCGAGAAGATTGTGCACCGCCGCTTTACAGGCTTCGACGCCG
CTTCGTTCTACCATCGACACCACCACGCTGGCACCCAGTTGATCGGCGCGAGATTTAATCGCCGCGACAA
TTTGCGACGGCGCGTGCAGGGCCAGACTGGAGGTGGCAACGCCAATCAGCAACGACTGTTTGCCCGCCAG
TTGTTGTGCCACGCGGTTGGGAATGTAATTCAGCTCCGCCATCGCCGCTTCCACTTTTTCCCGCGTTTTC
GCAGAAACGTGGCTGGCCTGGTTCACCACGCGGGAAACGGTCTGATAAGAGACACCGGCATACTCTGCGA
CATCGTATAACGTTACTGGTTTCACATTCACCACCCTGAATTGACTCTCTTCCGGGCGCTATCATGCCAT
ACCGCGAAAGGTTTTGCGCCATTCGATGGTGTCCTGGATCTCGACGCTCTCCCTTATGCGACTCCTGCAT
TAGGAAGCAGCCCAGTAGTAGGTTGAGGCCGTTGAGCACCGCCGCCGCAAGGAATGGTGCATGCAAGGAG
ATGGCGCCCAACAGTCCCCCGGCCACGGGGCCTGCCACCATACCCACGCCGAAACAAGCGCTCATGAGCC
CGAAGTGGCGAGCCCGATCTTCCCCATCGGTGATGTCGGCGATATAGGCGCCAGCAACCGCACCTGTGGC
GCCGGTGATGCCGGCCACGATGCGTCCGGCGTAGAGGATCGAGATCGATCTCGATCCCGCGAAAT
